>Addgene plasmid #79048 | pCMV-deltaR8.2(A14C,E45C,A92E) | depositor full sequence | sequence record 147858 | pCMV-deltaR8.2(A14C,E45C,A92E)
GGGCTGCAGGAATTCGAGCTCGCCCGACATTGATTATTGACTAGTTATTAATAGTAATCAATTACGGGGT
CATTAGTTCATAGCCCATATATGGAGTTCCGCGTTACATAACTTACGGTAAATGGCCCGCCTGGCTGACC
GCCCAACGACCCCCGCCCATTGACGTCAATAATGACGTATGTTCCCATAGTAACGCCAATAGGGACTTTC
CATTGACGTCAATGGGTGGAGTATTTACGGTAAACTGCCCACTTGGCAGTACATCAAGTGTATCATATGC
CAAGTACGCCCCCTATTGACGTCAATGACGGTAAATGGCCCGCCTGGCATTATGCCCAGTACATGACCTT
ATGGGACTTTCCTACTTGGCAGTACATCTACGTATTAGTCATCGCTATTACCATGGTGATGCGGTTTTGG
CAGTACATCAATGGGCGTGGATAGCGGTTTGACTCACGGGGATTTCCAAGTCTCCACCCCATTGACGTCA
ATGGGAGTTTGTTTTGGCACCAAAATCAACGGGACTTTCCAAAATGTCGTAACAACTCCGCCCCATTGAC
GCAAATGGGCGGTAGGCGTGTACGGTGGGAGGTCTATATAAGCAGAGCTCGTTTAGTGAACCGTCAGATC
GCCTGGAGACGCCATCCACGCTGTTTTGACCTCCATAGAAGACACCGGGACCGATCCAGCCTCCGCGGCC
GGGAACGGTGCATTGGAACGCGGATTCCCCGTGCCAAGAGTGACGTAAGTACCGCCTATAGAGTCTATAG
GCCCACCCCCTTGGCTTCTTATGCGACGGATCGATCCCGTAATAAGCTTCGAGGTCCGCGGCCGCGTTGA
CGCGCACGGCAAGAGGCGAGGGGCGGCGACTGGTGAGAGATGGGTGCGAGAGCGTCAGTATTAAGCGGGG
GAGAATTAGATCGATGGGAAAAAATTCGGTTAAGGCCAGGGGGAAAGAAAAAATATAAATTAAAACATAT
AGTATGGGCAAGCAGGGAGCTAGAACGATTCGCAGTTAATCCTGGCCTGTTAGAAACATCAGAAGGCTGT
AGACAAATACTGGGACAGCTACAACCATCCCTTCAGACAGGATCAGAAGAACTTAGATCATTATATAATA
CAGTAGCAACCCTCTATTGTGTGCATCAAAGGATAGAGATAAAAGACACCAAGGAAGCTTTAGACAAGAT
AGAGGAAGAGCAAAACAAAAGTAAGAAAAAAGCACAGCAAGCAGCAGCTGACACAGGACACAGCAATCAG
GTCAGCCAAAATTACCCTATAGTGCAGAACATCCAGGGGCAAATGGTACATCAGTGCATATCACCTAGAA
CTTTAAATGCATGGGTAAAAGTAGTAGAAGAGAAGGCTTTCAGCCCAGAAGTGATACCCATGTTTTCAGC
ATTATCATGCGGAGCCACCCCACAAGATTTAAACACCATGCTAAACACAGTGGGGGGACATCAAGCAGCC
ATGCAAATGTTAAAAGAGACCATCAATGAGGAAGCTGCAGAATGGGATAGAGTGCATCCAGTGCATGCAG
GGCCTATTGAACCAGGCCAGATGAGAGAACCAAGGGGAAGTGACATAGCAGGAACTACTAGTACCCTTCA
GGAACAAATAGGATGGATGACACATAATCCACCTATCCCAGTAGGAGAAATCTATAAAAGATGGATAATC
CTGGGATTAAATAAAATAGTAAGAATGTATAGCCCT
[222 nt withheld, positions 1717-1938]
GGGGGACCCGGCCATAAAGCAAGAGTTTTGGCTGAAGCAATGAGCCAAGTAACAAATCCAGCTACCATAA
TGATACAGAAAGGCAATTTTAGGAACCAAAGAAAGACTGTTAAGTGTTTCAATTGTGGCAAAGAAGGGCA
CATAGCCAAAAATTGCAGGGCCCCTAGGAAAAAGGGCTGTTGGAAATGTGGAAAGGAAGGACACCAAATG
AAAGATTGTACTGAGAGACAGGCTAATTTTTTAGGGAAGATCTGGCCTTCACACAAGGGAAGGCCAGGGA
ATTTTCTTCAGAGCAGACCAGAGCCAACAGCCCCACCAGAAGAGAGCTTCAGGTTTGGGGAAGAGACAAC
AACTCCCTCTCAGAAGCAGGAGCCGATAGACAAGGAACTGTATCCTTTAGCTTCCCTCAGATCACTCTTT
GGCAGCGACCCCTCGTCACAATAAAGATAGGGGGGCAATTAAAGGAAGCTCTATTAGATACAGGAGCAGA
TGATACAGTATTAGAAGAAATGAATTTGCCAGGAAGATGGAAACCAAAAATGATAGGGGGAATTGGAGGT
TTTATCAAAGTAAGACAGTATGATCAGATACTCATAGAAATCTGCGGACATAAAGCTATAGGTACAGTAT
TAGTAGGACCTACACCTGTCAACATAATTGGAAGAAATCTGTTGACTCAGATTGGCTGCACTTTAAATTT
TCCCATTAGTCCTATTGAGACTGTACCAGTAAAATTAAAGCCAGGAATGGATGGCCCAAAAGTTAAACAA
TGGCCATTGACAGAAGAAAAAATAAAAGCATTAGTAGAAATTTGTACAGAAATGGAAAAGGAAGGAAAAA
TTTCAAAAATTGGGCCTGAAAATCCATACAATACTCCAGTATTTGCCATAAAGAAAAAAGACAGTACTAA
ATGGAGAAAATTAGTAGATTTCAGAGAACTTAATAAGAGAACTCAAGATTTCTGGGAAGTTCAATTAGGA
ATACCACATCCTGCAGGGTTAAAACAGAAAAAATCAGTAACAGTACTGGATGTGGGCGATGCATATTTTT
CAGTTCCCTTAGATAAAGACTTCAGGAAGTATACTGCATTTACCATACCTAGTATAAACAATGAGACACC
AGGGATTAGATATCAGTACAATGTGCTTCCACAGGGATGGAAAGGATCACCAGCAATATTCCAGTGTAGC
ATGACAAAAATCTTAGAGCCTTTTAGAAAACAAAATCCAGACATAGTCATCTATCAATACATGGATGATT
TGTATGTAGGATCTGACTTAGAAATAGGGCAGCATAGAACAAAAATAGAGGAACTGAGACAACATCTGTT
GAGGTGGGGATTTACCACACCAGACAAAAAACATCAGAAAGAACCTCCATTCCTTTGGATGGGTTATGAA
CTCCATCCTGATAAATGGACAGTACAGCCTATAGTGCTGCCAGAAAAGGACAGCTGGACTGTCAATGACA
TACAGAAATTAGTGGGAAAATTGAATTGGGCAAGTCAGATTTATGCAGGGATTAAAGTAAGGCAATTATG
TAAACTTCTTAGGGGAACCAAAGCACTAACAGAAGTAGTACCACTAACAGAAGAAGCAGAGCTAGAACTG
GCAGAAAACAGGGAGATTCTAAAAGAACCGGTACATGGAGTGTATTATGACCCATCAAAAGACTTAATAG
CAGAAATACAGAAGCAGGGGCAAGGCCAATGGACATATCAAATTTATCAAGAGCCATTTAAAAATCTGAA
AACAGGAAAATATGCAAGAATGAAGGGTGCCCACACTAATGATGTGAAACAATTAACAGAGGCAGTACAA
AAAATAGCCACAGAAAGCATAGTAATATGGGGAAAGACTCCTAAATTTAAATTACCCATACAAAAGGAAA
CATGGGAAGCATGGTGGACAGAGTATTGGCAAGCCACCTGGATTCCTGAGTGGGAGTTTGTCAATACCCC
TCCCTTAGTGAAGTTATGGTACCAGTTAGAGAAAGAACCCATAATAGGAGCAGAAACTTTCTATGTAGAT
GGGGCAGCCAATAGGGAAACTAAATTAGGAAAAGCAGGATATGTAACTGACAGAGGAAGACAAAAAGTTG
TCCCCCTAACGGACACAACAAATCAGAAGACTGAGTTACAAGCAATTCATCTAGCTTTGCAGGATTCGGG
ATTAGAAGTAAACATAGTGACAGACTCACAATATGCATTGGGAATCATTCAAGCACAACCAGATAAGAGT
GAATCAGAGTTAGTCAGTCAAATAATAGAGCAGTTAATAAAAAAGGAAAAAGTCTACCTGGCATGGGTAC
CAGCACACAAAGGAATTGGAGGAAATGAACAAGTAGATGGGTTGGTCAGTGCTGGAATCAGGAAAGTACT
ATTTTTAGATGGAATAGATAAGGCCCAAGAAGAACATGAGAAATATCACAGTAATTGGAGAGCAATGGCT
AGTGATTTTAACCTACCACCTGTAGTAGCAAAAGAAATAGTAGCCAGCTGTGATAAATGTCAGCTAAAAG
GGGAAGCCATGCATGGACAAGTAGACTGTAGCCCAGGAATATGGCAGCTAGATTGTACACATTTAGAAGG
AAAAGTTATCTTGGTAGCAGTTCATGTAGCCAGTGGATATATAGAAGCAGAAGTAATTCCAGCAGAGACA
GGGCAAGAAACAGCATACTTCCTCTTAAAATTAGCAGGAAGATGGCCAGTAAAAACAGTACATACAGACA
ATGGCAGCAATTTCACCAGTACTACAGTTAAGGCCGCCTGTTGGTGGGCGGGGATCAAGCAGGAATTTGG
CATTCCCTACAATCCCCAAAGTCAAGGAGTAATAGAATCTATGAATAAAGAATTAAAGAAAATTATAGGA
CAGGTAAGAGATCAGGCTGAACATCTTAAGACAGCAGTACAAATGGCAGTATTCATCCACAATTTTAAAA
GAAAAGGGGGGATTGGGGGGTACAGTGCAGGGGAAAGAATAGTAGACATAATAGCAACAGACATACAAAC
TAAAGAATTACAAAAACAAATTACAAAAATTCAAAATTTTCGGGTTTATTACAGGGACAGCAGAGATCCA
GTTTGGAAAGGACCAGCAAAGCTCCTCTGGAAAGGTGAAGGGGCAGTAGTAATACAAGATAATAGTGACA
TAAAAGTAGTGCCAAGAAGAAAAGCAAAGATCATCAGGGATTATGGAAAACAGATGGCAGGTGATGATTG
TGTGGCAAGTAGACAGGATGAGGATTAACACATGGAAAAGATTAGTAAAACACCATATGTATATTTCAAG
GAAAGCTAAGGACTGGTTTTATAGACATCACTATGAAAGTACTAATCCAAAAATAAGTTCAGAAGTACAC
ATCCCACTAGGGGATGCTAAATTAGTAATAACAACATATTGGGGTCTGCATACAGGAGAAAGAGACTGGC
ATTTGGGTCAGGGAGTCTCCATAGAATGGAGGAAAAAGAGATATAGCACACAAGTAGACCCTGACCTAGC
AGACCAACTAATTCATCTGCACTATTTTGATTGTTTTTCAGAATCTGCTATAAGAAATACCATATTAGGA
CGTATAGTTAGTCCTAGGTGTGAATATCAAGCAGGACATAACAAGGTAGGATCTCTACAGTACTTGGCAC
TAGCAGCATTAATAAAACCAAAACAGATAAAGCCACCTTTGCCTAGTGTTAGGAAACTGACAGAGGACAG
ATGGAACAAGCCCCAGAAGACCAAGGGCCACAGAGGGAGCCATACAATGAATGGACACTAGAGCTTTTAG
AGGAACTTAAGAGTGAAGCTGTTAGACATTTTCCTAGGATATGGCTCCATAACTTAGGACAACATATCTA
TGAAACTTACGGGGATACTTGGGCAGGAGTGGAAGCCATAATAAGAATTCTGCAACAACTGCTGTTTATC
CATTTCAGAATTGGGTGTCGACATAGCAGAATAGGCGTTACTCGACAGAGGAGAGCAAGAAATGGAGCCA
GTAGATCCTAGACTAGAGCCCTGGAAGCATCCAGGAAGTCAGCCTAAAACTGCTTGTACCAATTGCTATT
GTAAAAAGTGTTGCTTTCATTGCCAAGTTTGTTTCATGACAAAAGCCTTAGGCATCTCCTATGGCAGGAA
GAAGCGGAGACAGCGACGAAGAGCTCATCAGAACAGTCAGACTCATCAAGCTTCTCTATCAAAGCAGTAA
GTAGTACATGTAATGCAACCTATAATAGTAGCAATAGTAGCATTAGTAGTAGCAATAATAATAGCAATAG
TTGTGTGGTCCATAGTAATCATAGAATATAGGAAAATATTAAGACAAAGAAAAATAGACAGGTTAATTGA
TAGACTAATAGAAAGAGCAGAAGACAGTGGCAATGAGAGTGAAGGAGAAGTATCAGCACTTGTGGAGATG
GGGGTGGAAATGGGGCACCATGCTCCTTGGGATATTGATGATCTGTAGTTGAGCGGCCGCTGATCTTCAG
ACTTGGAGGAGGAGATATGAGGGACAATTGGAGAAGTGAATTATATAAATATAAAGTAGTAAAAATTGAA
CCATTAGGAGTAGCACCCACCAAGGCAAAGAGAAGAGTGGTGCAGAGAGAAAAAAGAGCAGTGGGAATAG
GAGCTTTGTTCCTTGGGTTCTTGGGAGCAGCAGGAAGCACTATGGGCGCAGCCTCAATGACGCTGACGGT
ACAGGCCAGACAATTATTGTCTGGTATAGTGCAGCAGCAGAACAATTTGCTGAGGGCTATTGAGGCGCAA
CAGCATCTGTTGCAACTCACAGTCTGGGGCATCAAGCAGCTCCAAGCAAGAATCCTAGCTGTGGAAAGAT
ACCTAAAGGATCAACAGCTCCTAGGGATTTGGGGTTGCTCTGGAAAACTCATTTGCACCACTGCTGTGCC
TTGGAATGCTAGTTGGAGTAATAAATCTCTGGAACAGATCTGGAATCACACGACCTGGATGGAGTGGGAC
AGAGAAATTAACAATTACACAAGCTTAATACACTCCTTAATTGAAGAATCGCAAAACCAGCAAGAAAAGA
ATGAACAAGAATTATTGGAATTAGATAAATGGGCAAGTTTGTGGAATTGGTTTAACATAACAAATTGGCT
GTGGTATATAAAATTATTCATAATGATAGTAGGAGGCTTGGTAGGTTTAAGAATAGTTTTTGCTGTACTT
TCTATAGTGAATAGAGTTAGGCAGGGATATTCACCATTATCGTTTCAGACCCACCTCCCAATCCCGAGGG
GACCCGACAGGCCCGAAGGAATAGAAGAAGAAGGTGGAGAGAGAGACAGAGACAGATCCATTCGATTAGT
GAACGGATCCTTGGCACTTATCTGGGACGATCTGCGGAGCCTGTGCCTCTTCAGCTACCACCGCTTGAGA
GACTTACTCTTGATTGTAACGAGGATTGTGGAACTTCTGGGACGCAGGGGGTGGGAAGCCCTCAAATATT
GGTGGAATCTCCTACAATATTGGAGTCAGGAGCTAAAGAATAGTGCTGTTAGCTTGCTCAATGCCACAGC
CATAGCAGTAGCTGAGGGGACAGATAGGGTTATAGAAGTAGTACAAGGAGCTTGTAGAGCTATTCGCCAC
ATACCTAGAAGAATAAGACAGGGCTTGGAAAGGATTTTGCTATAAGATGGGTGGCAAGTGGTCAAAAAGT
AGTGTGATTGGATGGCCTACTGTAAGGGAAAGAATGAGACGAGCTGAGCCAGCAGCAGATGGGGTGGGAG
CAGTATCTCGAGACCTAGAAAAACATGGAGCAATCACAAGTAGCAATACAGCAGCTACCAATGCTGATTG
TGCCTGGCTAGAAGCACAAGAGGAGGAGGAGGTGGGTTTTCCAGTCACACCTCAGGTACCTTTAAGACCA
ATGACTTACAAGGCAGCTGTAGATCTTAGCCACTTTTTAAAAGAAAAGGGGGGACTGGAAGGGCTAATTC
ACTCCCAACGAAGACAAGATATCCTTGATCTGTGGATCTACCACACACAAGGCTACTTCCCTGATTGGCA
GAACTACACACCAGGGCCAGGGATCAGATATCCACTGACCTTTGGATGGTGCTACAAGCTAGTACCAGTT
GAGCAAGAGAAGGTAGAAGAAGCCAATGAAGGAGAGAACACCCGCTTGTTACACCCTGTGAGCCTGCATG
GGATGGATGACCCGGAGAGAGAAGTATTAGAGTGGAGGTTTGACAGCCGCCTAGCATTTCATCACATGGC
CCGAGAGCTGCATCCGGAGTACTTCAAGAACTGCTGAGCGGCCGCCCCGGTGACCTTCAGACCTTGGCAC
TGGAGGTGGCCCGGCAGAAGCGCGGCATCGTGGATCAGTGCTGCACCAGCATCTGCTCTCTCTACCAACT
GGAGAACTACTGCAACTAGGCCCACCACTACCCTGTCCACCCCTCTGCAATGAATAAAACCTTTGAAAGA
GCACTACAAGTTGTGTGTACATGCGTGCATGTGCATATGTGGTGCGGGGGGAACATGAGTGGGGCTGGCT
GGAGTGGCGATGATAAGCTGTCAAACATGAGAATTCTTGAAGACGAAAGGGCCTCGTGATACGCCTATTT
TTATAGGTTAATGTCATGATAATAATGGTTTCTTAGTCTAGAATTAATTCCGTGTATTCTATAGTGTCAC
CTAAATCGTATGTGTATGATACATAAGGTTATGTATTAATTGTAGCCGCGTTCTAACGACAATATGTACA
AGCCTAATTGTGTAGCATCTGGCTTACTGAAGCAGACCCTATCATCTCTCTCGTAAACTGCCGTCAGAGT
CGGTTTGGTTGGACGAACCTTCTGAGTTTCTGGTAACGCCGTTCCGCACCCCGGAAATGGTCAGCGAACC
AATCAGCAGGGTCATCGCTAGCCAGATCCTCTACGCCGGACGCATCGTGGCCGGCATCACCGGCGCCACA
GGTGCGGTTGCTGGCGCCTATATCGCCGACATCACCGATGGGGAAGATCGGGCTCGCCACTTCGGGCTCA
TGAGCGCTTGTTTCGGCGTGGGTATGGTGGCAGGCCCCGTGGCCGGGGGACTGTTGGGCGCCATCTCCTT
GCATGCACCATTCCTTGCGGCGGCGGTGCTCAACGGCCTCAACCTACTACTGGGCTGCTTCCTAATGCAG
GAGTCGCATAAGGGAGAGCGTCGATATGGTGCACTCTCAGTACAATCTGCTCTGATGCCGCATAGTTAAG
CCAGCCCCGACACCCGCCAACACCCGCTGACGCGCCCTGACGGGCTTGTCTGCTCCCGGCATCCGCTTAC
AGACAAGCTGTGACCGTCTCCGGGAGCTGCATGTGTCAGAGGTTTTCACCGTCATCACCGAAACGCGCGA
GACGAAAGGGCCTCGTGATACGCCTATTTTTATAGGTTAATGTCATGATAATAATGGTTTCTTAGACGTC
AGGTGGCACTTTTCGGGGAAATGTGCGCGGAACCCCTATTTGTTTATTTTTCTAAATACATTCAAATATG
TATCCGCTCATGAGACAATAACCCTGATAAATGCTTCAATAATATTGAAAAAGGAAGAGTATGAGTATTC
AACATTTCCGTGTCGCCCTTATTCCCTTTTTTGCGGCATTTTGCCTTCCTGTTTTTGCTCACCCAGAAAC
GCTGGTGAAAGTAAAAGATGCTGAAGATCAGTTGGGTGCACGAGTGGGTTACATCGAACTGGATCTCAAC
AGCGGTAAGATCCTTGAGAGTTTTCGCCCCGAAGAACGTTTTCCAATGATGAGCACTTTTAAAGTTCTGC
TATGTGGCGCGGTATTATCCCGTATTGACGCCGGGCAAGAGCAACTCGGTCGCCGCATACACTATTCTCA
GAATGACTTGGTTGAGTACTCACCAGTCACAGAAAAGCATCTTACGGATGGCATGACAGTAAGAGAATTA
TGCAGTGCTGCCATAACCATGAGTGATAACACTGCGGCCAACTTACTTCTGACAACGATCGGAGGACCGA
AGGAGCTAACCGCTTTTTTGCACAACATGGGGGATCATGTAACTCGCCTTGATCGTTGGGAACCGGAGCT
GAATGAAGCCATACCAAACGACGAGCGTGACACCACGATGCCTGTAGCAATGGCAACAACGTTGCGCAAA
CTATTAACTGGCGAACTACTTACTCTAGCTTCCCGGCAACAATTAATAGACTGGATGGAGGCGGATAAAG
TTGCAGGACCACTTCTGCGCTCGGCCCTTCCGGCTGGCTGGTTTATTGCTGATAAATCTGGAGCCGGTGA
GCGTGGGTCTCGCGGTATCATTGCAGCACTGGGGCCAGATGGTAAGCCCTCCCGTATCGTAGTTATCTAC
ACGACGGGGAGTCAGGCAACTATGGATGAACGAAATAGACAGATCGCTGAGATAGGTGCCTCACTGATTA
AGCATTGGTAACTGTCAGACCAAGTTTACTCATATATACTTTAGATTGATTTAAAACTTCATTTTTAATT
TAAAAGGATCTAGGTGAAGATCCTTTTTGATAATCTCATGACCAAAATCCCTTAACGTGAGTTTTCGTTC
CACTGAGCGTCAGACCCCGTAGAAAAGATCAAAGGATCTTCTTGAGATCCTTTTTTTCTGCGCGTAATCT
GCTGCTTGCAAACAAAAAAACCACCGCTACCAGCGGTGGTTTGTTTGCCGGATCAAGAGCTACCAACTCT
TTTTCCGAAGGTAACTGGCTTCAGCAGAGCGCAGATACCAAATACTGTCCTTCTAGTGTAGCCGTAGTTA
GGCCACCACTTCAAGAACTCTGTAGCACCGCCTACATACCTCGCTCTGCTAATCCTGTTACCAGTGGCTG
CTGCCAGTGGCGATAAGTCGTGTCTTACCGGGTTGGACTCAAGACGATAGTTACCGGATAAGGCGCAGCG
GTCGGGCTGAACGGGGGGTTCGTGCACACAGCCCAGCTTGGAGCGAACGACCTACACCGAACTGAGATAC
CTACAGCGTGAGCTATGAGAAAGCGCCACGCTTCCCGAAGGGAGAAAGGCGGACAGGTATCCGGTAAGCG
GCAGGGTCGGAACAGGAGAGCGCACGAGGGAGCTTCCAGGGGGAAACGCCTGGTATCTTTATAGTCCTGT
CGGGTTTCGCCACCTCTGACTTGAGCGTCGATTTTTGTGATGCTCGTCAGGGGGGCGGAGCCTATGGAAA
AACGCCAGCAACGCGGCCTTTTTACGGTTCCTGGCCTTTTGCTGGCCTTTTGCTCACATGTTCTTTCCTG
CGTTATCCCCTGATTCTGTGGATAACCGTATTACCGCCTTTGAGTGAGCTGATACCGCTCGCCGCAGCCG
AACGACCGAGCGCAGCGAGTCAGTGAGCGAGGAAGCGGAAGAGCGCCCAATACGCAAACCGCCTCTCCCC
GCGCGTTGGCCGATTCATTAATGCAGCTGTGGAATGTGTGTCAGTTAGGGTGTGGAAAGTCCCCAGGCTC
CCCAGCAGGCAGAAGTATGCAAAGCATGCATCTCAATTAGTCAGCAACCAGGTGTGGAAAGTCCCCAGGC
TCCCCAGCAGGCAGAAGTATGCAAAGCATGCATCTCAATTAGTCAGCAACCATAGTCCCGCCCCTAACTC
CGCCCATCCCGCCCCTAACTCCGCCCAGTTCCGCCCATTCTCCGCCCCATGGCTGACTAATTTTTTTTAT
TTATGCAGAGGCCGAGGCCGCCTCGGCCTCTGAGCTATTCCAGAAGTAGTGAGGAGGCTTTTTTGGAGGC
CTAGGCTTTTGCAAAAAGCTTGGACACAAGACAGGCTTGCGAGATATGTTTGAGAATACCACTTTATCCC
GCGTCAGGGAGAGGCAGTGCGTAAAAAGACGCGGACTCATGTGAAATACTGGTTTTTAGTGCGCCAGATC
TCTATAATCTCGCGCAACCTATTTTCCCCTCGAACACTTTTTAAGCCGTAGATAAACAGGCTGGGACACT
TCACATGAGCGAAAAATACATCGTCACCTGGGACATGTTGCAGATCCATGCACGTAAACTCGCAAGCCGA
CTGATGCCTTCTGAACAATGGAAAGGCATTATTGCCGTAAGCCGTGGCGGTCTGGTACCGGGTGCGTTAC
TGGCGCGTGAACTGGGTATTCGTCATGTCGATACCGTTTGTATTTCCAGCTACGATCACGACAACCAGCG
CGAGCTTAAAGTGCTGAAACGCGCAGAAGGCGATGGCGAAGGCTTCATCGTTATTGATGACCTGGTGGAT
ACCGGTGGTACTGCGGTTGCGATTCGTGAAATGTATCCAAAAGCGCACTTTGTCACCATCTTCGCAAAAC
CGGCTGGTCGTCCGCTGGTTGATGACTATGTTGTTGATATCCCGCAAGATACCTGGATTGAACAGCCGTG
GGATATGGGCGTCGTATTCGTCCCGCCAATCTCCGGTCGCTAATCTTTTCAACGCCTGGCACTGCCGGGC
GTTGTTCTTTTTAACTTCAGGCGGGTTACAATAGTTTCCAGTAAGTATTCTGGAGGCTGCATCCATGACA
CAGGCAAACCTGAGCGAAACCCTGTTCAAACCCCGCTTTAAACATCCTGAAACCTCGACGCTAGTCCGCC
GCTTTAATCACGGCGCACAACCGCCTGTGCAGTCGGCCCTTGATGGTAAAACCATCCCTCACTGGTATCG
CATGATTAACCGTCTGATGTGGATCTGGCGCGGCATTGACCCACGCGAAATCCTCGACGTCCAGGCACGT
ATTGTGATGAGCGATGCCGAACGTACCGACGATGATTTATACGATACGGTGATTGGCTACCGTGGCGGCA
ACTGGATTTATGAGTGGGCCCCGGATCTTTGTGAAGGAACCTTACTTCTGTGGTGTGACATAATTGGACA
AACTACCTACAGAGATTTAAAGCTCTAAGGTAAATATAAAATTTTTAAGTGTATAATGTGTTAAACTACT
GATTCTAATTGTTTGTGTATTTTAGATTCCAACCTATGGAACTGATGAATGGGAGCAGTGGTGGAATGCC
TTTAATGAGGAAAACCTGTTTTGCTCAGAAGAAATGCCATCTAGTGATGATGAGGCTACTGCTGACTCTC
AACATTCTACTCCTCCAAAAAAGAAGAGAAAGGTAGAAGACCCCAAGGACTTTCCTTCAGAATTGCTAAG
TTTTTTGAGTCATGCTGTGTTTAGTAATAGAACTCTTGCTTGCTTTGCTATTTACACCACAAAGGAAAAA
GCTGCACTGCTATACAAGAAAATTATGGAAAAATATTCTGTAACCTTTATAAGTAGGCATAACAGTTATA
ATCATAACATACTGTTTTTTCTTACTCCACACAGGCATAGAGTGTCTGCTATTAATAACTATGCTCAAAA
ATTGTGTACCTTTAGCTTTTTAATTTGTAAAGGGGTTAATAAGGAATATTTGATGTATAGTGCCTTGACT
AGAGATCATAATCAGCCATACCACATTTGTAGAGGTTTTACTTGCTTTAAAAAACCTCCCACACCTCCCC
CTGAACCTGAAACATAAAATGAATGCAATTGTTGTTGTT
Features (pLannotate 1.2.2; 28 found; start..end, strand, type, name):
     26..405     +  enhancer       CMV enhancer: human cytomegalovirus immediate early enhancer
    406..609     +  promoter       CMV promoter: human cytomegalovirus (CMV) immediate early promoter
    745..794     +  intron         CMV intron (fragment): modified intron A from human cytomegalovirus
    841..877     +  misc_feature   HIV-1 Ψ (fragment): packaging signal of human immunodeficiency virus type 1
    880..2382    +  CDS            HIV-1 gag (sequence partly withheld): gag protein from human immunodeficiency virus 1; gag
   2175..5186    +  CDS            HIV-1 pol: pol protein from human immunodeficiency virus 1; pol
   5131..5706    +  CDS            vif: VIF_HV1N5 - Experimental evidence at protein level: Swiss-Prot protein existence level 1. Counteracts the innate antiviral activity of host APOBEC3F and APOBEC3G. Forms a complex with host APOBEC3F and APOBEC3G thus preventing the entry of these lethally hypermutating enzymes into progeny virions. Recruits an active E3 ubiquitin ligase complex composed of elongin BC, CUL5, and RBX2 to induce polyubiquitination of APOBEC3G and APOBEC3F. In turn, they are directed to the 26S proteasome for degradation. Vif interaction with APOBEC3G also blocks its cytidine deaminase activity in a proteasome-inde
   5920..6135    +  CDS            tat (fragment): TAT_HV1H2 - Experimental evidence at protein level: Swiss-Prot protein existence level 1. Extracellular circulating Tat can be endocytosed by surrounding uninfected cells via the binding to several surface receptors such as CD26, CXCR4, heparan sulfate proteoglycans (HSPG) or LDLR. Neurons are rarely infected, but they internalize Tat via their LDLR. Through its interaction with nuclear HATs, Tat is potentially able to control the acetylation-dependent cellular gene expression. Modulates the expression of many cellular genes involved in cell survival, proliferation or in coding for cytokines o
   6151..6393    +  CDS            vpu: VPU_HV1B1 - Experimental evidence at protein level: Swiss-Prot protein existence level 1. Enhances virion budding by targeting host CD4 and Tetherin/BST2 to proteasome degradation. Degradation of CD4 prevents any unwanted premature interactions between viral Env and its host receptor CD4 in the endoplasmic reticulum. Degradation of antiretroviral protein Tetherin/BST2 is important for virion budding, as BST2 tethers new viral particles to the host cell membrane. Mechanistically, Vpu bridges either CD4 or BST2 to BTRC, a substrate recognition subunit of the Skp1/Cullin/F-box protein E3 ubiquiti
   6506..6842    +  ncRNA          RRE: Accession: RF00036 - HIV Rev response element
   7167..7441    +  CDS            Rev (fragment): human immunodeficiency virus 1 (HIV-1) Rev protein; rev; enhances nuclear export of unspliced and incompletely spliced viral mRNAs
   7585..8202    +  CDS            nef: NEF_HV1LW - Experimental evidence at protein level: Swiss-Prot protein existence level 1. Extracellular Nef protein targets CD4(+) T-lymphocytes for apoptosis by interacting with CXCR4 surface receptors. From Human immunodeficiency virus type 1 group M subtype B (isolate LW123) (HIV-1).
   8187..8324    +  CDS            Ins2 (fragment): INS2_RAT - Also known as Ins-2. Experimental evidence at protein level: Swiss-Prot protein existence level 1. Insulin decreases blood glucose concentration. It increases cell permeability to monosaccharides, amino acids and fatty acids. It accelerates glycolysis, the pentose phosphate cycle, and glycogen synthesis in liver. From Rattus norvegicus (Rat).
   8576..8594    -  promoter       SP6 promoter: promoter for bacteriophage SP6 RNA polymerase
   8823..9102    +  CDS            TcR (fragment): tetracycline efflux protein; tet; confers resistance to tetracycline
   9102..9152    -  misc_feature   bom (fragment): basis of mobility region from pBR322
   9254..9289    -  CDS            rop (fragment): Rop protein, which maintains plasmids at low copy number; rop
   9384..9488    +  promoter       AmpR promoter: bla
   9489..10349   +  CDS            AmpR: β-lactamase; bla; confers resistance to ampicillin, carbenicillin, and related antibiotics
  10520..11108   +  rep_origin     ori: high-copy-number ColE1/pMB1/pBR322/pUC origin of replication
  11291..11347   +  CDS            lacI (fragment): lac repressor; lacI; The lac repressor binds to the lac operator to inhibit transcription in E. coli. This inhibition can be relieved by adding lactose or isopropyl-β-D-thiogalactopyranoside (IPTG).
  11354..11683   +  promoter       SV40 promoter: SV40 enhancer and early promoter
  11883..12338   +  CDS            gpt: XGPT_ECOLI - Also known as gpp, gxu. Experimental evidence at protein level: Swiss-Prot protein existence level 1. Purine salvage pathway enzyme that catalyzes the transfer of the ribosyl-5-phosphate group from 5-phospho-alpha-D-ribose 1- diphosphate (PRPP) to the N9 position of the 6-oxopurines guanine and xanthine to form the corresponding ribonucleotides GMP (guanosine 5'- monophosphate) and XMP (xanthosine 5'-monophosphate), with the release of PPi. To a lesser extent, also acts on hypoxanthine (PubMed:9100006, PubMed:3886014). Does not ribophosphorylate adenine (PubMed:3886014). From Esch
  12433..12738   +  CDS            frsA (fragment): FRSA_ECOLI - Also known as yafA. Experimental evidence at protein level: Swiss-Prot protein existence level 1. Catalyzes the hydrolysis of esters (PubMed:15808744). Displays esterase activity toward pNP-butyrate (PubMed:15808744). May stimulate mixed-acid fermentation by acting as a fermentation/respiration switch that down-regulates respiration and up- regulates fermentation rates (PubMed:15169777). From Escherichia coli (strain K12).
  12742..12816   +  CDS            small t antigen (fragment): SV40 (simian virus 40) small t antigen
  12818..12883   +  intron         small t intron: SV40 (simian virus 40) small t antigen intron
  13013..13033   +  CDS            SV40 NLS: nuclear localization signal of SV40 (simian virus 40) large T antigen
  13352..13435   +  CDS            large T antigen (fragment): large T antigen from SV40 (simian virus 40)
