[The description below was written by a language model from this plasmid's Addgene catalogue record and pLannotate feature annotations shown in this document.]
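Description:
pCMV-deltaR8.2(A14C,E45C,A92E) is a 13,457 bp HIV-1 lentiviral packaging plasmid for expression in mammalian cells. It derives from the pCMV-deltaR8.2 helper construct and carries three point mutations in the capsid (CA) domain of Gag. It is propagated in E. coli under ampicillin selection (β-lactamase with its own promoter) from a high-copy ColE1/pUC-type origin. The backbone retains pBR322-derived remnants (fragments of TcR, bom and rop). It also holds an SV40 early promoter driving E. coli gpt, followed by SV40 small t intron and T antigen fragments, a layout that resembles an older mammalian selection cassette. The catalogue lists the plasmid as an empty backbone, since the modification lies in the vector's own viral genes and no separate insert was added.

The CMV immediate-early enhancer and promoter, followed by a fragment of CMV intron A, drive a large block of the HIV-1 genome. The annotated genes are gag, pol, vif, vpu and nef, together with fragments of tat and rev and the Rev response element. Rev binding to the RRE permits nuclear export of the unspliced gag-pol message. Only a short fragment of the Ψ packaging signal is annotated, and no LTRs or env coding sequence appear in the feature table. This fits a helper that supplies structural and enzymatic proteins in trans and is not itself packaged efficiently. A rat insulin 2 gene fragment lies just downstream of nef, but the record does not state its role.

The A14C, E45C and A92E substitutions were introduced into CA by site-directed mutagenesis. The record does not explain their purpose, but the associated publication concerns TRIM5 protein assemblies on HIV-1 capsids, which suggests use in producing particles with altered capsids. Repository sequencing noted a possible missense difference near the start of pol, which may simply reflect reference sequence variation.
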