Addgene plasmid #79048: pCMV-deltaR8.2(A14C,E45C,A92E)
Purpose: (Empty Backbone) mammalian expression, lentiviral packaging
Depositing lab: Wesley Sundquist. Depositing organization: University of Utah. Publication: Primate TRIM5 proteins form hexagonal nets on HIV-1 capsids. Li YL, Chandrasekaran V, Carter SD, Woodward CL, Christensen DE, Dryden KA, Pornillos O, Yeager M, Ganser-Pornillos BK, Jensen GJ, Sundquist WI. Elife. 2016 Jun 2;5. pii: e16269. doi: 10.7554/eLife.16269. PubMed 27253068.
Backbone
  Vector backbone: pCMV-deltaR8.2
  Backbone size (bp): 13457
  Modifications to backbone: GCC->TGC (1315-1317), GAA-> TGC (1408-1410), GCA->GAA (1549-1551) A14C/E45C/A92E mutations in the CA protein
  Vector type: Mammalian Expression, Lentiviral
  Promoter: CMV
Growth in bacteria
  Bacterial resistance: Ampicillin, 100 μg/mL
  Growth temperature: 37°C
  Growth strain: NEB Stable
  Copy number: High Copy
Gene/Insert
  Cloning method: Unknown
  Sequencing primers: 5′ AAAGCACAGCAAGCAGCAGC; 3′ GCTATGTGCCCTTCTTTGCCAC
Resource information
  A portion of this plasmid was derived from a plasmid made by: pCMV-deltaR8.2 was provided by Dr. Didier Trono and A14C/E45C/A92E mutations were introduced in CA by Quikchange
Terms and licenses: Academic/Nonprofit Terms; Industry Terms: Not Available to Industry
Depositor comments: Addgene Sanger sequencing results found C-->A missense mutation at nucleotide #25 within the pol protein; this nucleotide may differ, however, in other reference sequences for gag-pol transframe domain
How to cite: pCMV-deltaR8.2(A14C,E45C,A92E) was a gift from Wesley Sundquist (Addgene plasmid # 79048 ; http://n2t.net/addgene:79048 ; RRID:Addgene_79048)
