>Addgene plasmid #79048 | pCMV-deltaR8.2(A14C,E45C,A92E) | addgene partial sequence | sequence record 151845 | P66-5 5'-TTCTCTGAAATCTACTAATTTTCTCCA-3'
TTTCCATTTCTGTACAAATTTCTACTAATGCTTTTATTTTTTCTTCTGTCAATGGCCATTGTTTAACTTT
TGGGCCATCCATTCCTGGCTTTAATTTTACTGGTACAGTCTCAATAGGACTAATGGGAAAATTTAAAGTG
CAGCCAATCTGAGTCAACAGATTTCTTCCAATTATGTTGACAGGTGTAGGTCCTACTAATACTGTACCTA
TAGCTTTATGTCCGCAGATTTCTATGAGTATCTGATCATACTGTCTTACTTTGATAAAACCTCCAATTCC
CCCTATCATTTTTGGTTTCCATCTTCCTGGCAAATTCATTTCTTCTAATACTGTATCATCTGCTCCTGTA
TCTAATAGAGCTTCCTTTAATTGCCCCCCTATCTTTATTGTGACGAGGGGTCGCTGCCAAAGAGTGATCT
GAGGGAAGCTAAAGGATACAGTTCCTTGTCTATCGGCTCCTGCTTCTGAGAGGGAGTTGTTGTCTCTTCC
CCAAACCTGAAGCTCTCTTCTGGTGGGGCTGTTGGCTCTGGTCTGCTCTGAAGAAAATTCCCTGGCCTTC
CCTTGTGTGAAGGCCAGATCTTCCCTAAA
