>Addgene plasmid #79048 | pCMV-deltaR8.2(A14C,E45C,A92E) | addgene partial sequence | sequence record 151848 | LNCX 5'-AGCTCGTTTAGTGAACCGTCAGATC-3'
CGATCCAGCCTCCGCGGCCGGGAACGGTGCATTGGAACGCGGATTCCCCGTGCCAAGAGTGACGTAAGTA
CCGCCTATAGAGTCTATAGGCCCACCCCCTTGGCTTCTTATGCGACGGATCGATCCCGTAATAAGCTTCG
AGGTCCGCGGCCGCGTTGACGCGCACGGCAAGAGGCGAGGGGCGGCGACTGGTGAGAGATGGGTGCGAGA
GCGTCAGTATTAAGCGGGGGAGAATTAGATCGATGGGAAAAAATTCGGTTAAGGCCAGGGGGAAAGAAAA
AATATAAATTAAAACATATAGTATGGGCAAGCAGGGAGCTAGAACGATTCGCAGTTAATCCTGGCCTGTT
AGAAACATCAGAAGGCTGTAGACAAATACTGGGACAGCTACAACCATCCCTTCAGACAGGATCAGAAGAA
CTTAGATCATTATATAATACAGTAGCAACCCTCTATTGTGTGCATCAAAGGATAGAGATAAAAGACACCA
AGGAAGCTTTAGACAAGATAGAGGAAGAGCAAAACAAAAGTAAGAAAAAAGCACAGCAAGCAGCAGCTGA
CACAGGACACAGCAATCAGGTCAGCCAAAATTACCCTATAGTGCAGAACATCCAGGGGCAAATGGTACAT
CAGTGCATCTCACCTAGAACTTTAAATGCATGGGTAAAAGTAGTAGAAGAGAAGGCTTTCAGCCCAGAAG
TGATACCCATGTTTTCAGCATTATCATGCGGAGCCACCCCACAAGATTTAAACACCATGCTAAACACAGT
GGGGGGACATCAAGCAGCCATGCAAATGTTAAAAGAGACCATCAATGAGGAAGCTGCAGAATGGGATAGA
GTGCATCCAGTGCATGCAGGGCCTATTGAACCAGG
